Addgene plasmid #71450: pLEGFP-WT-STAT3
Purpose: Retroviral expression of WT-STAT3. Please note that this plasmid contains WT-STAT3 tagged with FLAG, not GFP.
Depositing lab: George Stark. Depositing organization: Cleveland Clinic Foundation. Publication: Critical role for lysine 685 in gene expression mediated by transcription factor unphosphorylated STAT3. Dasgupta M, Unal H, Willard B, Yang J, Karnik SS, Stark GR. J Biol Chem. 2014 Oct 31;289(44):30763-71. doi: 10.1074/jbc.M114.603894. Epub 2014 Sep 12. PubMed 25217633.
Backbone
  Vector backbone: pLEGFP-N1-neo
  Backbone manufacturer: Clontech
  Vector type: Retroviral
  Selectable markers: Neomycin (select with G418)
Growth in bacteria
  Bacterial resistance: Ampicillin, 100 μg/mL
  Growth temperature: 37°C
  Growth strain: NEB Stable
  Copy number: Unknown
Gene/Insert
  Gene/Insert name: STAT3
  Species: H. sapiens (human)
  Entrez Gene: STAT3 (a.k.a. ADMIO, ADMIO1, APRF, HIES)
  Promoter: CMV
  Tag / fusion protein: FLAG (C terminal on backbone)
  Cloning method: Restriction Enzyme; 5′ cloning site HindIII (unknown if destroyed); 3′ cloning site unknown (unknown if destroyed)
  Sequencing primers: 5′ CMV-F; 3′ EGFP-N
Terms and licenses: Academic/Nonprofit Terms; Industry Terms: Not Available to Industry
How to cite: pLEGFP-WT-STAT3 was a gift from George Stark (Addgene plasmid # 71450 ; http://n2t.net/addgene:71450 ; RRID:Addgene_71450)
