[The description below was written by a language model from this plasmid's Addgene catalogue record.]
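Description:
pLEGFP-WT-STAT3 is a retroviral expression vector built on the Clontech pLEGFP-N1-neo backbone and carrying wild-type human STAT3. It is propagated in bacteria under ampicillin selection, and the record lists a recombination-reducing strain for growth, a common choice for plasmids with repeated viral long terminal repeats. Copy number is not recorded. For mammalian cells the backbone provides a neomycin resistance marker, so transduced or transfected populations can be selected with G418. No feature table is provided, so the exact arrangement of LTRs, packaging signal and resistance cassettes cannot be confirmed beyond what the backbone name and vector type imply.

The STAT3 coding sequence is expressed from a CMV promoter and was inserted by restriction cloning with HindIII at the 5′ end; the 3′ site is not recorded. Despite the name inherited from the parental vector, the record states explicitly that the STAT3 protein is tagged with FLAG at its C terminus, not fused to GFP, so the construct should not be expected to yield a fluorescent fusion. The FLAG epitope allows the exogenous protein to be detected or immunoprecipitated separately from endogenous STAT3.

The stated purpose is retroviral expression of wild-type STAT3, which allows stable, G418-selectable cell lines to be made after packaging and transduction. The associated publication concerns the role of lysine 685 in gene expression driven by unphosphorylated STAT3, which suggests this plasmid serves as the wild-type reference alongside mutant STAT3 constructs, although the record itself does not describe those.
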