>Addgene plasmid #71450 | pLEGFP-WT-STAT3 | addgene partial sequence | sequence record 131065 | CMV-F 5'-CGCAAATGGGCGGTAGGCGTG-3'
ACCGTCAGATCCGCTAGCGCTACCGGACTCAGATCTCGAGCTCAAGCTTCAGGATGGCCCAATGGAATCA
GCTACAGCAGCTTGACACACGGTACCTGGAGCAGCTCCATCAGCTCTACAGTGACAGCTTCCCAATGGAG
CTGCGGCAGTTTCTGGCCCCTTGGATTGAGAGTCAAGATTGGGCATATGCGGCCAGCAAAGAATCACATG
CCACTTTGGTGTTTCATAATCTCCTGGGAGAGATTGACCAGCAGTATAGCCGCTTCCTGCAAGAGTCGAA
TGTTCTCTATCAGCACAATCTACGAAGAATCAAGCAGTTTCTTCAGAGCAGGTATCTTGAGAAGCCAATG
GAGATTGCCCGGATTGTGGCCCGGTGCCTGTGGGAAGAATCACGCCTTCTACAGACTGCAGCCACTGCGG
CCCAGCAAGGGGGCCAGGCCAACCACCCCACAGCAGCCGTGGTGACGGAGAAGCAGCAGATGCTGGAGCA
GCACCTTCAGGATGTCCGGAAGAGAGTGCAGGATCTAGAACAGAAAATGAAAGTGGTAGAGAATCTCCAG
GATGACTTTGATTTCAACTATAAAACCCTCAAGAGTCAAGGAGACATGCAAGATCTGAATGGAAACAACC
AGTCAGTGACCAGGCAGAAGATGCAGCAGCTGGAACAGATGCTCACTGCGCTGGACCAGATGCGGAGAAG
CATCGTGAGTGAGCTGGCGGGGCTTTTGTCAGCGATGGAGTACGTGCAGAA
