>Addgene plasmid #71450 | pLEGFP-WT-STAT3 | addgene partial sequence | sequence record 131067 | EGFP-N 5'-CGTCGCCGTCCAGCTCGACCAG-3'
AGCTTTCACTTGTCATCGTCGTCCTTGTAGTCCATGGGGGAGGTAGCGCACTCCGAGGTCAACTCCATGT
CAAAGGTGAGGGACTCAAACTGCCCTCCTGCTGAGGGTTCAGCACCTTCACCATTATTTCCAAACTGCAT
CAATGAATCTAAAGTGCGGGGGGACATCGGCAGGTCAATGGTATTGCTGCAGGTCGTTGGTGTCACACAG
ATAAACTTGGTCTTCAGGTATGGGGCAGCGCTACCTGGGTCAGCTTCAGGATGCTCCTGGCTCTCTGGCC
GACAATACTTTCCGAATGCCTCCTCCTTGGGAATGTCAGGATAGAGATAGACCAGTGGAGACACCAGGAT
ATTGGTAGCATCCATGATCTTATAGCCCATGATGATTTCAGCAAATGACATGTTGTTCAGCTGCTGCTTT
GTGTATGGTTCCACGGACTGGATCTGGGTCTTACCGCTGATGTCCTTCTCCACCCAAGTGAAAGTGACGC
CTCCTTCTTTGCTGCTTTCACTGAATCTTAGCAGGAAGGTGCCTGGAGGCTTAGTGCTCAAGATGGCCCG
CTCCCGCTCCTTACTGATAAAGCCCATGATGTACCCTTCGTTCCAAAGGGCCAGGATGTACTTTTTCACA
AGGTCAATGATATTGTCCAGCCAGACCCAGAAGGAGAAGCCCTTGCCAGCCATGTT
